>Addgene plasmid #118673 | pDEST 544-XERICO | addgene full sequence | sequence record 229862 | Addgene NGS Result
TCGATCTCGATCCCGCGAAATTAATACGACTCACTATAGGGGAATTGTGAGCGGATAACAATTCCCCTCT
AGAAATAATTTTGTTTAACTTTAAGAAGGAGATATACATATGGGATCCCATCACCATCACCATCACAGTA
TGAACAAAGAAATTTTGGCTGTAGTTGAAGCCGTATCCAATGAAAAGGCGCTACCTCGCGAGAAGATTTT
CGAAGCATTGGAAAGCGCGCTGGCGACAGCAACAAAGAAAAAATATGAACAAGAGATCGACGTCCGCGTA
CAGATCGATCGCAAAAGCGGTGATTTTGACACTTTCCGTCGCTGGTTAGTTGTTGATGAAGTCACCCAGC
CGACCAAGGAAATCACCCTTGAAGCCGCACGTTATGAAGATGAAAGCCTGAACCTGGGCGATTACGTTGA
AGATCAGATTGAGTCTGTTACCTTTGACCGTATCACTACCCAGACGGCAAAACAGGTTATCGTGCAGAAA
GTGCGTGAAGCCGAACGTGCGATGGTGGTTGATCAGTTCCGTGAACACGAAGGTGAAATCATCACCGGCG
TGGTGAAAAAAGTAAACCGCGACAACATCTCTCTGGATCTGGGCAACAACGCTGAAGCCGTGATCCTGCG
CGAAGATATGCTGCCGCGTGAAAACTTCCGCCCTGGCGACCGCGTTCGTGGCGTGCTCTATTCCGTTCGC
CCGGAAGCGCGTGGCGCGCAACTGTTCGTCACTCGTTCCAAGCCGGAAATGCTGATCGAACTGTTCCGTA
TTGAAGTGCCAGAAATCGGCGAAGAAGTGATTGAAATTAAAGCAGCGGCTCGCGATCCGGGTTCTCGTGC
GAAAATCGCGGTGAAAACCAACGATAAACGTATCGATCCGGTAGGTGCTTGCGTAGGTATGCGTGGCGCG
CGTGTTCAGGCGGTGTCTACTGAACTGGGTGGCGAGCGTATCGATATCGTCCTGTGGGATGATAACCCGG
CGCAGTTCGTGATTAACGCAATGGCACCGGCAGACGTTGCTTCTATCGTGGTGGATGAAGATAAACACAC
CATGGACATCGCCGTTGAAGCCGGTAATCTGGCGCAGGCGATTGGCCGTAACGGTCAGAACGTGCGTCTG
GCTTCGCAACTGAGCGGTTGGGAACTCAACGTGATGACCGTTGACGACCTGCAAGCTAAGCATCAGGCGG
AAGCGCACGCAGCGATCGACACCTTCACCAAATATCTCGACATCGACGAAGACTTCGCGACTGTTCTGGT
AGAAGAAGGCTTCTCGACGCTGGAAGAATTGGCCTATGTGCCGATGAAAGAGCTGTTGGAAATCGAAGGC
CTTGATGAGCCGACCGTTGAAGCACTGCGCGAGCGTGCTAAAAATGCACTGGCCACCATTGCACAGGCCC
AGGAAGAAAGCCTCGGTGATAACAAACCGGCTGACGATCTGCTGAACCTTGAAGGGGTAGATCGTGATTT
GGCATTCAAACTGGCCGCCCGTGGCGTTTGTACGCTGGAAGATCTCGCCGAACAGGGCATTGATGATCTG
GCTGATATCGAAGGGTTGACCGACGAAAAAGCCGGAGCACTGATTATGGCTGCCCGTAATATTTGCTGGT
TCGGTGACGAAGCGACTAGATCAACAAGTTTGTACAAAAAAGCAGGCTCTATGGGTCTATCAAGTCTTCC
TGGTCCATCAGAAGGAATGTTATGTGTGATATTAGTTAATACAGCATTATCGATCTCCATTGTCAAAGGC
ATTGTAAGATCATTCCTTGGCATAGTAGGAATCAGTCTCTCGCCGTCTTCATCCTCGCCTTCTTCGGTGA
CGGTATCTTCAGAGAATTCATCAACTTCAGAGTCATTTGATTTCCGGGTCTGCCAACCAGAGAGTTACCT
TGAGGAGTTCAGGAACCGGACTCCGACACTGAGGTTTGAGAGCTTGTGCAGGTGCAAGAAACAGGCAGAC
AATGAGTGTTCTGTGTGTTTGTCGAAATTCCAAGGGGATTCAGAGATCAACAAGCTCAAGTGCGGCCATT
TGTTTCACAAAACATGCTTGGAGAAATGGATAGACTATTGGAACATCACTTGCCCATTGTGTAGGACTCC
TCTTGTTGTTGTGCCAGAAGACCATCAGCTTTCTTCTAATGTTTGGTGAAACCCAGCTTTCTTGTACAAA
GTGGTTGATTCGAGCACCACCACCACCACCACTAATGTTAATTAAGTTGGGCGTTCCTAGGCTGATAAAA
CAGAATTTGCCTGGCGGCAGTAGCGCGGTGGTCCCACCTGACCCCATGCCGAACTCAGAAGTGAAACGCC
GTAGCGCCGATGGTAGTGTGGGGTCTCCCCATGCGAGAGTAGGGAACTGCCAGGCATCAAATAAAACGAA
AGGCTCAGTCGAAAGACTGGGCCTTTCGTTTTATCTGTTGTTTGTCGGTGAACGCTCTCCTGAGTAGGAC
AAATCCGCCGGGAGCGGATTTGAACGTTGCGAAGCAACGGCCCGGAGGGTGGCGGGCAGGACGCCCGCCA
TAAACTGCCAGGCATCAAATTAAGCAGAAGGCCATCCTGACGGATGGCCTTTTTGCGTTTCTACAAACTC
TTTTGTTTATTTTTCTAAATACATTCAAATATGTATCCGCTGAGCAATAACTAGCATAACCCCTTGGGGC
CTCTAAACGGGTCTTGAGGGGTTTTTTGCTGAAAGGAGGAACTATATCCGGATTGGCGAATGGG
[124 nt withheld, positions 2725-2848]
C
[91 nt withheld, positions 2850-2940]
A
[49 nt withheld, positions 2942-2990]
CCTTTGACGTTGGAGTCCACGTTCTTT
[37 nt withheld, positions 3018-3054]
ACCCTATCTCGGTCTATTCTTTTGATTTATAAGGGATTTTGCCGATTTCGGCCTATTGGTTAAAAAATGA
GCTGATTTAACAAAAATTTAACGCGAATTTTAACAAAATATTAACGTTTACAATTTCTGGCGGCACGATG
GCATGAGATTATCAAAAAGGATCTTCACCTAGATCCTTTTAAATTAAAAATGAAGTTTTAAATCAATCTA
AAGTATATATGAGTAAACTTGGTCTGACAGTTACCAATGCTTAATCAGTGAGGCACCTATCTCAGCGATC
TGTCTATTTCGTTCATCCATAGTTGCCTGACTCCCCGTCGTGTAGATAACTACGATACGGGAGGGCTTAC
CATCTGGCCCCAGTGCTGCAATGATACCGCGAGACCCACGCTCACCGGCTCCAGATTTATCAGCAATAAA
CCAGCCAGCCGGAAGGGCCGAGCGCAGAAGTGGTCCTGCAACTTTATCCGCCTCCATCCAGTCTATTAAT
TGTTGCCGGGAAGCTAGAGTAAGTAGTTCGCCAGTTAATAGTTTGCGCAACGTTGTTGCCATTGCTACAG
GCATCGTGGTGTCACGCTCGTCGTTTGGTATGGCTTCATTCAGCTCCGGTTCCCAACGATCAAGGCGAGT
TACATGATCCCCCATGTTGTGCAAAAAAGCGGTTAGCTCCTTCGGTCCTCCGATCGTTGTCAGAAGTAAG
TTGGCCGCAGTGTTATCACTCATGGTTATGGCAGCACTGCATAATTCTCTTACTGTCATGCCATCCGTAA
GATGCTTTTCTGTGACTGGTGAGTACTCAACCAAGTCATTCTGAGAATAGTGTATGCGGCGACCGAGTTG
CTCTTGCCCGGCGTCAATACGGGATAATACCGCGCCACATAGCAGAACTTTAAAAGTGCTCATCATTGGA
AAACGTTCTTCGGGGCGAAAACTCTCAAGGATCTTACCGCTGTTGAGATCCAGTTCGATGTAACCCACTC
GTGCACCCAACTGATCTTCAGCATCTTTTACTTTCACCAGCGTTTCTGGGTGAGCAAAAACAGGAAGGCA
AAATGCCGCAAAAAAGGGAATAAGGGCGACACGGAAATGTTGAATACTCATACTCTTCCTTTTTCAATCA
TGATTGAAGCATTTATCAGGGTTATTGTCTCATGAGCGGATACATATTTGAATGTATTTAGAAAAATAAA
CAAATAGGTCATGACCAAAATCCCTTAACGTGAGTTTTCGTTCCACTGAGCGTCAGACCCCGTAGAAAAG
ATCAAAGGATCTTCTTGAGATCCTTTTTTTCTGCGCGTAATCTGCTGCTTGCAAACAAAAAAACCACCGC
TACCAGCGGTGGTTTGTTTGCCGGATCAAGAGCTACCAACTCTTTTTCCGAAGGTAACTGGCTTCAGCAG
AGCGCAGATACCAAATACTGTCCTTCTAGTGTAGCCGTAGTTAGGCCACCACTTCAAGAACTCTGTAGCA
CCGCCTACATACCTCGCTCTGCTAATCCTGTTACCAGTGGCTGCTGCCAGTGGCGATAAGTCGTGTCTTA
CCGGGTTGGACTCAAGACGATAGTTACCGGATAAGGCGCAGCGGTCGGGCTGAACGGGGGGTTCGTGCAC
ACAGCCCAGCTTGGAGCGAACGACCTACACCGAACTGAGATACCTACAGCGTGAGCTATGAGAAAGCGCC
ACGCTTCCCGAAGGGAGAAAGGCGGACAGGTATCCGGTAAGCGGCAGGGTCGGAACAGGAGAGCGCACGA
GGGAGCTTCCAGGGGGAAACGCCTGGTATCTTTATAGTCCTGTCGGGTTTCGCCACCTCTGACTTGAGCG
TCGATTTTTGTGATGCTCGTCAGGGGGGCGGAGCCTATGGAAAAACGCCAGCAACGCGGCCTTTTTACGG
TTCCTGGCCTTTTGCTGGCCTTTTGCTCACATGTTCTTTCCTGCGTTATCCCCTGATTCTGTGGATAACC
GTATTACCGCCTTTGAGTGAGCTGATACCGCTCGCCGCAGCCGAACGACCGAGCGCAGCGAGTCAGTGAG
CGAGGAAGCGGAAGAGCGCCTGATGCGGTATTTTCTCCTTACGCATCTGTGCGGTATTTCACACCGCAAT
GGTGCACTCTCAGTACAATCTGCTCTGATGCCGCATAGTTAAGCCAGTATACACTCCGCTATCGCTACGT
GACTGGGTCATGGCTGCGCCCCGACACCCGCCAACACCCGCTGACGCGCCCTGACGGGCTTGTCTGCTCC
CGGCATCCGCTTACAGACAAGCTGTGACCGTCTCCGGGAGCTGCATGTGTCAGAGGTTTTCACCGTCATC
ACCGAAACGCGCGAGGCAGCTGCGGTAAAGCTCATCAGCGTGGTCGTGAAGCGATTCACAGATGTCTGCC
TGTTCATCCGCGTCCAGCTCGTTGAGTTTCTCCAGAAGCGTTAATGTCTGGCTTCTGATAAAGCGGGCCA
TGTTAAGGGCGGTTTTTTCCTGTTTGGTCACTGATGCCTCCGTGTAAGGGGGATTTCTGTTCATGGGGGT
AATGATACCGATGAAACGAGAGAGGATGCTCACGATACGGGTTACTGATGATGAACATGCCCGGTTACTG
GAACGTTGTGAGGGTAAACAACTGGCGGTATGGATGCGGCGGGACCAGAGAAAAATCACTCAGGGTCAAT
GCCAGCGCTTCGTTAATACAGATGTAGGTGTTCCACAGGGTAGCCAGCAGCATCCTGCGATGCAGATCCG
GAACATAATGGTGCAGGGCGCTGACTTCCGCGTTTCCAGACTTTACGAAACACGGAAACCGAAGACCATT
CATGTTGTTGCTCAGGTCGCAGACGTTTTGCAGCAGCAGTCGCTTCACGTTCGCTCGCGTATCGGTGATT
CATTCTGCTAACCAGTAAGGCAACCCCGCCAGCCTAGCCGGGTCCTCAACGACAGGAGCACGATCATGCT
AGTCATGCCCCGCGCCCACCGGAAGGAGCTGACTGGGTTGAAGGCTCTCAAGGGCATCGGTCGAGATCCC
GGTGCCTAATGAGTGAGCTAACTTACATTAATTGCGTTGCGCTCACTGCCCGCTTTCCAGTCGGGAAACC
TGTCGTGCCAGCTGCATTAATGAATCGGCCAACGCGCGGGGAGAGGCGGTTTGCGTATTGGGCGCCAGGG
TGGTTTTTCTTTTCACCAGTGAGACGGGCAACAGCTGATTGCCCTTCACCGCCTGGCCCTGAGAGAGTTG
CAGCAAGCGGTCCACGCTGGTTTGCCCCAGCAGGCGAAAATCCTGTTTGATGGTGGTTAACGGCGGGATA
TAACATGAGCTGTCTTCGGTATCGTCGTATCCCACTACCGAGATGTCCGCACCAACGCGCAGCCCGGACT
CGGTAATGGCGCGCATTGCGCCCAGCGCCATCTGATCGTTGGCAACCAGCATCGCAGTGGGAACGATGCC
CTCATTCAGCATTTGCATGGTTTGTTGAAAACCGGACATGGCACTCCAGTCGCCTTCCCGTTCCGCTATC
GGCTGAATTTGATTGCGAGTGAGATATTTATGCCAGCCAGCCAGACGCAGACGCGCCGAGACAGAACTTA
ATGGGCCCGCTAACAGCGCGATTTGCTGGTGACCCAATGCGACCAGATGCTCCACGCCCAGTCGCGTACC
GTCTTCATGGGAGAAAATAATACTGTTGATGGGTGTCTGGTCAGAGACATCAAGAAATAACGCCGGAACA
TTAGTGCAGGCAGCTTCCACAGCAATGGCATCCTGGTCATCCAGCGGATAGTTAATGATCAGCCCACTGA
CGCGTTGCGCGAGAAGATTGTGCACCGCCGCTTTACAGGCTTCGACGCCGCTTCGTTCTACCATCGACAC
CACCACGCTGGCACCCAGTTGATCGGCGCGAGATTTAATCGCCGCGACAATTTGCGACGGCGCGTGCAGG
GCCAGACTGGAGGTGGCAACGCCAATCAGCAACGACTGTTTGCCCGCCAGTTGTTGTGCCACGCGGTTGG
GAATGTAATTCAGCTCCGCCATCGCCGCTTCCACTTTTTCCCGCGTTTTCGCAGAAACGTGGCTGGCCTG
GTTCACCACGCGGGAAACGGTCTGATAAGAGACACCGGCATACTCTGCGACATCGTATAACGTTACTGGT
TTCACATTCACCACCCTGAATTGACTCTCTTCCGGGCGCTATCATGCCATACCGCGAAAGGTTTTGCGCC
ATTCGATGGTGTCCGGGATCTCGACGCTCTCCCTTATGCGACTCCTGCATTAGGAAGCAGCCCAGTAGTA
GGTTGAGGCCGTTGAGCACCGCCGCCGCAAGGAATGGTGCATGCAAGGAGATGGCGCCCAACAGTCCCCC
GGCCACGGGGCCTGCCACCATACCCACGCCGAAACAAGCGCTCATGAGCCCGAAGTGGCGAGCCCGATCT
TCCCCATCGGTGATGTCGGCGATATAGGCGCCAGCAACCGCACCTGTGGCGCCGGTGATGCCGGCCACGA
TGCGTCCGGCGTAGAGGATCGAGA
Features (pLannotate 1.2.2; 26 found; start..end, strand, type, name):
     22..40      +  promoter       T7 promoter: promoter for bacteriophage T7 RNA polymerase
     41..65      +  protein_bind   lac operator: The lac repressor binds to the lac operator to inhibit transcription in E. coli. This inhibition can be relieved by adding lactose or isopropyl-β-D-thiogalactopyranoside (IPTG). lac repressor encoded by lacI
     80..102     +  RBS            RBS: efficient ribosome binding site from bacteriophage T7 gene 10 (Olins and Rangwala, 1989)
    119..136     +  CDS            7xHis (fragment): 6xHis affinity tag
    140..1624    +  CDS            NusA: transcription elongation protein (N utilization substance protein A); nusA; highly soluble in E. coli
   1634..1658    +  protein_bind   attB1: mutant version of attB; recombination site for the Gateway® BP reaction BP Clonase™
   1661..2146    +  CDS            XERICO: XERIC_ARATH - Experimental evidence at protein level: Swiss-Prot protein existence level 1. Function on abscisic acid homeostasis at post-translational level, probably through ubiquitin/proteasome-dependent substrate- specific degradation. From Arabidopsis thaliana (Mouse-ear cress).
   2151..2175    -  protein_bind   attB2: mutant version of attB; recombination site for the Gateway® BP reaction BP Clonase™
   2185..2202    +  CDS            9xHis (fragment): 9xHis affinity tag
   2249..2364    +  ncRNA          5S rRNA: Accession: RF00001 - 5S ribosomal RNA
   2368..2454    +  terminator     rrnB T1 terminator: Escherichia coli rrnB; transcription terminator T1 from the E. coli rrnB gene
   2546..2573    +  terminator     rrnB T2 terminator: transcription terminator T2 from the E. coli rrnB gene
   2592..2631    +  promoter       AmpR promoter (fragment): bla
   2641..2688    +  terminator     T7 terminator: transcription terminator for bacteriophage T7 RNA polymerase
   2725..3180    +  rep_origin     f1 ori (sequence partly withheld): f1 bacteriophage origin of replication; arrow indicates direction of (+) strand synthesis
   3295..4155    -  CDS            AmpR: β-lactamase; bla; confers resistance to ampicillin, carbenicillin, and related antibiotics
   4156..4248    -  promoter       AmpR promoter: bla
   4329..4917    +  rep_origin     ori: high-copy-number ColE1/pMB1/pBR322/pUC origin of replication
   5103..5242    -  misc_feature   bom: basis of mobility region from pBR322
   5344..5535    -  CDS            rop: Rop protein, which maintains plasmids at low copy number; rop
   5552..5932    +  CDS            YPB1_ECOLX: Protein predicted: Swiss-Prot protein existence level 4. From Escherichia coli.
   5994..6058    -  CDS            TcR (fragment): tetracycline efflux protein; tet; confers resistance to tetracycline
   6073..6094    -  protein_bind   CAP binding site: CAP binding activates transcription in the presence of cAMP. E. coli catabolite activator protein
   6107..7189    -  CDS            lacI: lac repressor; lacI; The lac repressor binds to the lac operator to inhibit transcription in E. coli. This inhibition can be relieved by adding lactose or isopropyl-β-D-thiogalactopyranoside (IPTG).
   7190..7267    -  promoter       lacI promoter: lacI
   7275..7554    -  CDS            TcR (fragment): tetracycline efflux protein; tet; confers resistance to tetracycline
