[The description below was written by a language model from this plasmid's Addgene catalogue record and pLannotate feature annotations shown in this document.]
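Description:
pDEST 544-XERICO is a bacterial expression plasmid made by Gateway recombination of the Arabidopsis thaliana XERICO coding sequence (AT2G04240, 489 bp insert) into the pDEST 544 destination backbone. The full sequenced record is about 7.6 kb. It is maintained in E. coli through a ColE1/pMB1-type origin accompanied by the pBR322 bom region and the rop gene, which restrains copy number and fits the catalogue's low-copy designation. Selection is by ampicillin through the bla (AmpR) gene. An f1 origin is also present, and short tetracycline-resistance fragments are nonfunctional remnants of the pBR322-derived backbone.

Expression is driven by a T7 promoter with an adjacent lac operator and the phage T7 gene 10 ribosome binding site, while a plasmid-borne lacI gene supplies repressor. Transcription is therefore held off until induction with IPTG in a host that provides T7 RNA polymerase. The open reading frame begins with a His6 tag followed by NusA, a highly soluble E. coli protein used to improve the solubility of fusion partners. It then continues through the attB1 site into XERICO, which is flanked downstream by attB2. A short His-tag-like fragment is annotated after attB2, but the record describes only the N-terminal His6-NusA tag, so whether this fragment is translated is not stated. The rrnB T1/T2 and T7 terminators lie downstream of the cassette.

XERICO is annotated as acting in abscisic acid homeostasis, probably through ubiquitin/proteasome-dependent degradation of substrates. The plasmid comes from screens of Arabidopsis RING-type ubiquitin E3 ligases, and its stated purpose is bacterial overexpression, yielding a soluble fusion protein that can be purified by affinity.
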