Addgene plasmid #118673: pDEST 544-XERICO
Purpose: Bacterial overexpression
Depositing lab: Kristiina Himanen. Publication: Genomic and Phenomic Screens for Flower Related RING Type Ubiquitin E3 Ligases in Arabidopsis. Pavicic M, Mouhu K, Wang F, Bilicka M, Chovancek E, Himanen K. Front Plant Sci. 2017 Mar 28;8:416. doi: 10.3389/fpls.2017.00416. eCollection 2017. PubMed 28400782.
Backbone
  Vector backbone: pDEST 544
  Vector type: Bacterial Expression
Growth in bacteria
  Bacterial resistance: Ampicillin, 100 μg/mL
  Growth temperature: 37°C
  Growth strain: DH5alpha
  Copy number: Low Copy
Gene/Insert
  Gene/Insert name: XERICO
  Species: A. thaliana (mustard weed)
  Insert size (bp): 489
  Entrez Gene: XERICO (a.k.a. AT2G04240)
  Promoter: T7
  Tag / fusion protein: His6-NusA (N terminal on insert)
  Cloning method: Gateway Cloning
Terms and licenses: Academic/Nonprofit Terms; Industry Terms: Not Available to Industry
Depositor comments: Our work is based on genomic approaches in Arabidopsis thaliana and groups of genes are presented in all of the following publications: Pavicic Mirko (2019). Multifaceted roles of RING-type ubiquitin E3 ligases: reverse phenomic approaches. http://urn.fi/URN:ISBN:978-951-51-5483-5 Pavicic M., Mouhu K., Wang F., Bilicka M., Chovancek E., & Himanen K. (2017). Genomic and phenomic screens for flower related RING type ubiquitin E3 ligases in Arabidopsis. Frontiers in Plant Science. doi.org/10.3389/fpls.2017.00416 Pavicic M., Wang F., Mouhu K., Himanen K. (2019). High throughput in vitro seed germination screen identified new ABA responsive RING-type ubiquitin E3 ligases in Arabidopsis thaliana. Plant Cell Tissue and Organ Culture. https://link.springer.com/article/10.1007/s11240-019-01700-9
How to cite: pDEST 544-XERICO was a gift from Kristiina Himanen (Addgene plasmid # 118673 ; http://n2t.net/addgene:118673 ; RRID:Addgene_118673)
